Addgene plasmid #215333: pKb-TnpB1
Purpose: ISDra2 expression driven by PolII promoter ; 20 bp guide RNA can be cloned in BsaI site
Depositing lab: Kutubuddin Molla. Depositing organization: Central Rice Research Institute. Publication: A miniature alternative to Cas9 and Cas12: Transposon-associated TnpB mediates targeted genome editing in plants. Karmakar S, Panda D, Panda S, Dash M, Saha R, Das P, Avinash SP, Shih J, Yang Y, Nayak AK, Baig MJ, Molla KA. Plant Biotechnol J. 2024 Jun 28. doi: 10.1111/pbi.14416. PubMed 38940895.
Backbone
  Vector backbone: pRGEB32
  Backbone manufacturer: Yinong Yang
  Backbone size w/o insert (bp): 11743
  Total vector size (bp): 13060
  Modifications to backbone: 1. Replaced gRNA scaffold with reRNA-gRNA cloning site-HDV ribozyme. 2. Replaced Cas9 with rice codon optimized TnpB nuclease.
  Vector type: Plant Expression
  Selectable markers: Hygromycin
Growth in bacteria
  Bacterial resistance: Kanamycin, 50 μg/mL
  Growth temperature: 37°C
  Growth strain: DH5alpha
  Copy number: High Copy
Gene/Insert
  Gene/Insert name: Rice codon optimized ISDra2 TnpB
  Species: Deinococcus radiodurans
  Insert size (bp): 1224
  Promoter: Rice ubiquitin promoter for TnpB and OsU3 promoter for reRNA+guide RNA expression
  Tag / fusion protein: Not applicable
  Cloning method: Restriction Enzyme; 5′ cloning site HindIII (unknown if destroyed); 3′ cloning site XbaI (unknown if destroyed)
  Sequencing primers: 5′ M13R; 3′ M13F
Terms and licenses: Academic/Nonprofit Terms; Industry Terms: Not Available to Industry
How to cite: pKb-TnpB1 was a gift from Kutubuddin Molla (Addgene plasmid # 215333 ; http://n2t.net/addgene:215333 ; RRID:Addgene_215333)
