[The description below was written by a language model from this plasmid's Addgene catalogue record and pLannotate feature annotations shown in this document.]
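Description:
pKb-TnpB1 is a plant expression T-DNA binary vector built on the pRGEB32 backbone, in which the original Cas9 and its guide RNA scaffold have been replaced by the compact transposon-associated nuclease TnpB from the Deinococcus radiodurans ISDra2 element and its cognate reRNA. The roughly 13 kb plasmid carries a high-copy ColE1/pUC-type origin with a pBR322 bom site for propagation in E. coli, plus the pVS1 oriV, RepA and StaA functions that normally support replication and stable maintenance in Agrobacterium. Bacterial selection is by kanamycin. Between the nopaline-type left and right border repeats, a hygromycin phosphotransferase gene driven by an enhanced CaMV 35S promoter and ended by the CaMV poly(A) signal provides selection of transformed plant cells.

The editing payload consists of two transcription units. A rice codon-optimised TnpB coding sequence (about 1.2 kb) lies downstream of the rice polyubiquitin (RUBQ2) Pol II promoter. The automated annotation does not label it directly, but it corresponds to the unannotated interval flanked by attB1 and attB2 sites, followed by a short 3xFLAG-like fragment and the NOS terminator; the catalogue entry lists no tag. Upstream, the rice U3 snRNA promoter drives the reRNA, a BsaI cloning site for a 20 bp guide, and an HDV ribozyme that, as such ribozymes do, would trim the transcript's 3′ end. The short hit to a Deinococcus pckA gene in this region is probably the native ISDra2-derived reRNA sequence rather than a functional coding element. Residual lacZα and lac regulatory fragments are backbone remnants. The construct is intended for TnpB-mediated targeted genome editing in plants, as a miniature alternative to Cas9 and Cas12.
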