Features (pLannotate 1.2.2; 25 found; start..end, strand, type, name):
     25..49      +  CDS            3xFLAG (fragment): three tandem FLAG® epitope tags, followed by an enterokinase cleavage site
     71..323     +  terminator     NOS terminator: nopaline synthase terminator and poly(A) signal
    328..485     +  CDS            lacZα (fragment): LacZα fragment of β-galactosidase; lacZ fragment
    551..575     +  misc_feature   RB T-DNA repeat: right border repeat from nopaline C58 T-DNA
    915..1316    +  CDS            Y4CG_SINFN (fragment): Protein inferred from homology: Swiss-Prot protein existence level 3. From Sinorhizobium fredii (strain NBRC 101917 / NGR234).
   1876..2505    +  CDS            pVS1 StaA: stability protein from the Pseudomonas plasmid pVS1 (Heeb et al., 2000)
   2934..4007    +  CDS            pVS1 RepA: replication protein from the Pseudomonas plasmid pVS1 (Heeb et al., 2000)
   4073..4267    +  rep_origin     pVS1 oriV: origin of replication for the Pseudomonas plasmid pVS1 (Heeb et al., 2000)
   4470..4509    +  CDS            rop (fragment): Rop protein, which maintains plasmids at low copy number; rop
   4611..4751    +  misc_feature   bom: basis of mobility region from pBR322
   4937..5525    -  rep_origin     ori: high-copy-number ColE1/pMB1/pBR322/pUC origin of replication
   5612..6406    -  CDS            KanR: aminoglycoside phosphotransferase; aphA-3; confers resistance to kanamycin
   6831..6855    +  misc_feature   LB T-DNA repeat: left border repeat from nopaline C58 T-DNA
   6933..7107    -  polyA_signal   CaMV poly(A) signal: cauliflower mosaic virus polyadenylation signal
   7148..8173    -  CDS            HygR: hygromycin B phosphotransferase confers resistance to hygromycin
   8240..8916    -  promoter       CaMV 35S promoter (enhanced): cauliflower mosaic virus 35S promoter with a duplicated enhancer region
   9006..9094    +  CDS            lacI (fragment): lac repressor; lacI; The lac repressor binds to the lac operator to inhibit transcription in E. coli. This inhibition can be relieved by adding lactose or isopropyl-β-D-thiogalactopyranoside (IPTG).
   9107..9128    +  protein_bind   CAP binding site: CAP binding activates transcription in the presence of cAMP. E. coli catabolite activator protein
   9143..9173    +  promoter       lac promoter: promoter for the E. coli lac operon
   9177..9199    +  protein_bind   lac operator (fragment): The lac repressor binds to the lac operator to inhibit transcription in E. coli. This inhibition can be relieved by adding lactose or isopropyl-β-D-thiogalactopyranoside (IPTG). lac repressor encoded by lacI
   9239..9619    +  promoter       OsU3 promoter: Oryza sativa (rice) snRNA U3 promoter
   9786..9854    -  CDS            pckA (fragment): PCKA_DEIRA - Protein inferred from homology: Swiss-Prot protein existence level 3. Involved in the gluconeogenesis. Catalyzes the conversion of oxaloacetate (OAA) to phosphoenolpyruvate (PEP) through direct phosphoryl transfer between the nucleoside triphosphate and OAA. From Deinococcus radiodurans (strain ATCC 13939 / DSM 20539 / JCM 16871 / LMG 4051 / NBRC 15346 / NCIMB 9279 / R1 / VKM B-1422).
   9961..11670   +  promoter       Ubi promoter: RUBQ2; promoter for the rice (Oryza sativa) polyubiquitin gene RUBQ2
  11681..11705   +  protein_bind   attB1: mutant version of attB; recombination site for the Gateway® BP reaction BP Clonase™
  13051..15      -  protein_bind   attB2 (across the origin): mutant version of attB; recombination site for the Gateway® BP reaction BP Clonase™
>Addgene plasmid #215333 | pKb-TnpB1 | addgene full sequence | sequence record 446611 | Addgene NGS Result
CTTGTACAAAGTGGTTGATAACAGCGACTACAAGGATGACGATGACAAGGCTTAGAGCTCGAATTTCCCC
GATCGTTCAAACATTTGGCAATAAAGTTTCTTAAGATTGAATCCTGTTGCCGGTCTTGCGATGATTATCA
TATAATTTCTGTTGAATTACGTTAAGCATGTAATAATTAACATGTAATGCATGACGTTATTTATGAGATG
GGTTTTTATGATTAGAGTCCCGCAATTATACATTTAATACGCGATAGAAAACAAAATATAGCGCGCAAAC
TAGGATAAATTATCGCGCGCGGTGTCATCTATGTTACTAGATCGGGAATTCACTGGCCGTCGTTTTACAA
CGTCGTGACTGGGAAAACCCTGGCGTTACCCAACTTAATCGCCTTGCAGCACATCCCCCTTTCGCCAGCT
GGCGTAATAGCGAAGAGGCCCGCACCGATCGCCCTTCCCAACAGTTGCGCAGCCTGAATGGCGAATGCTA
GAGCAGCTTGAGCTTGGATCAGATTGTCGTTTCCCGCCTTCAGTTTAAACTATCAGTGTTTGACAGGATA
TATTGGCGGGTAAACCTAAGAGAAAAGAGCGTTTATTAGAATAATCGGATATTTAAAAGGGCGTGAAAAG
GTTTATCCGTTCGTCCATTTGTATGTGCATGCCAACCACAGGGTTCCCCTCGGGATCAAAGTACTTTGAT
CCAACCCCTCCGCTGCTATAGTGCAGTCGGCTTCTGACGTTCAGTGCAGCCGTCTTCTGAAAACGACATG
TCGCACAAGTCCTAAGTTACGCGACAGGCTGCCGCCCTGCCCTTTTCCTGGCGTTTTCTTGTCGCGTGTT
TTAGTCGCATAAAGTAGAATACTTGCGACTAGAACCGGAGACATTACGCCATGAACAAGAGCGCCGCCGC
TGGCCTGCTGGGCTATGCCCGCGTCAGCACCGACGACCAGGACTTGACCAACCAACGGGCCGAACTGCAC
GCGGCCGGCTGCACCAAGCTGTTTTCCGAGAAGATCACCGGCACCAGGCGCGACCGCCCGGAGCTGGCCA
GGATGCTTGACCACCTACGCCCTGGCGACGTTGTGACAGTGACCAGGCTAGACCGCCTGGCCCGCAGCAC
CCGCGACCTACTGGACATTGCCGAGCGCATCCAGGAGGCCGGCGCGGGCCTGCGTAGCCTGGCAGAGCCG
TGGGCCGACACCACCACGCCGGCCGGCCGCATGGTGTTGACCGTGTTCGCCGGCATTGCCGAGTTCGAGC
GTTCCCTAATCATCGACCGCACCCGGAGCGGGCGCGAGGCCGCCAAGGCCCGAGGCGTGAAGTTTGGCCC
CCGCCCTACCCTCACCCCGGCACAGATCGCGCACGCCCGCGAGCTGATCGACCAGGAAGGCCGCACCGTG
AAAGAGGCGGCTGCACTGCTTGGCGTGCATCGCTCGACCCTGTACCGCGCACTTGAGCGCAGCGAGGAAG
TGACGCCCACCGAGGCCAGGCGGCGCGGTGCCTTCCGTGAGGACGCATTGACCGAGGCCGACGCCCTGGC
GGCCGCCGAGAATGAACGCCAAGAGGAACAAGCATGAAACCGCACCAGGACGGCCAGGACGAACCGTTTT
TCATTACCGAAGAGATCGAGGCGGAGATGATCGCGGCCGGGTACGTGTTCGAGCCGCCCGCGCACGTCTC
AACCGTGCGGCTGCATGAAATCCTGGCCGGTTTGTCTGATGCCAAGCTGGCGGCCTGGCCGGCCAGCTTG
GCCGCTGAAGAAACCGAGCGCCGCCGTCTAAAAAGGTGATGTGTATTTGAGTAAAACAGCTTGCGTCATG
CGGTCGCTGCGTATATGATGCGATGAGTAAATAAACAAATACGCAAGGGGAACGCATGAAGGTTATCGCT
GTACTTAACCAGAAAGGCGGGTCAGGCAAGACGACCATCGCAACCCATCTAGCCCGCGCCCTGCAACTCG
CCGGGGCCGATGTTCTGTTAGTCGATTCCGATCCCCAGGGCAGTGCCCGCGATTGGGCGGCCGTGCGGGA
AGATCAACCGCTAACCGTTGTCGGCATCGACCGCCCGACGATTGACCGCGACGTGAAGGCCATCGGCCGG
CGCGACTTCGTAGTGATCGACGGAGCGCCCCAGGCGGCGGACTTGGCTGTGTCCGCGATCAAGGCAGCCG
ACTTCGTGCTGATTCCGGTGCAGCCAAGCCCTTACGACATATGGGCCACCGCCGACCTGGTGGAGCTGGT
TAAGCAGCGCATTGAGGTCACGGATGGAAGGCTACAAGCGGCCTTTGTCGTGTCGCGGGCGATCAAAGGC
ACGCGCATCGGCGGTGAGGTTGCCGAGGCGCTGGCCGGGTACGAGCTGCCCATTCTTGAGTCCCGTATCA
CGCAGCGCGTGAGCTACCCAGGCACTGCCGCCGCCGGCACAACCGTTCTTGAATCAGAACCCGAGGGCGA
CGCTGCCCGCGAGGTCCAGGCGCTGGCCGCTGAAATTAAATCAAAACTCATTTGAGTTAATGAGGTAAAG
AGAAAATGAGCAAAAGCACAAACACGCTAAGTGCCGGCCGTCCGAGCGCACGCAGCAGCAAGGCTGCAAC
GTTGGCCAGCCTGGCAGACACGCCAGCCATGAAGCGGGTCAACTTTCAGTTGCCGGCGGAGGATCACACC
AAGCTGAAGATGTACGCGGTACGCCAAGGCAAGACCATTACCGAGCTGCTATCTGAATACATCGCGCAGC
TACCAGAGTAAATGAGCAAATGAATAAATGAGTAGATGAATTTTAGCGGCTAAAGGAGGCGGCATGGAAA
ATCAAGAACAACCAGGCACCGACGCCGTGGAATGCCCCATGTGTTGAGGAACGGGCGGTTGGCCAGGCGT
AAGCGGCTGGGTTGCCTGCCGGCCCTGCAATGGCACTGGAACCCCCAAGCCCGAGGAATCGGCGTGAGCG
GTCGCAAACCATCCGGCCCGGTACAAATCGGCGCGGCGCTGGGTGATGACCTGGTGGAGAAGTTGAAGGC
CGCGCAGGCCGCCCAGCGGCAACGCATCGAGGCAGAAGCACGCCCCGGTGAATCGTGGCAAGCGGCCGCT
GATCGAATCCGCAAAGAATCCCGGCAACCGCCGGCAGCCGGTGCGCCGTCGATTAGGAAGCCGCCCAAGG
GCGACGAGCAACCAGATTTTTTCGTTCCGATGCTCTATGACGTGGGCACCCGCGATAGTCGCAGCATCAT
GGACGTGGCCGTTTTCCGTCTGTCGAAGCGTGACCGACGAGCTGGCGAGGTGATCCGCTACGAGCTTCCA
GACGGGCACGTAGAGGTTTCCGCAGGGCCGGCCGGCATGGCCAGTGTGTGGGATTACGACCTGGTACTGA
TGGCGGTTTCCCATCTAACCGAATCCATGAACCGATACCGGGAAGGGAAGGGAGACAAGCCCGGCCGCGT
GTTCCGTCCACACGTTGCGGACGTACTCAAGTTCTGCCGGCGAGCCGATGGCGGAAAGCAGAAAGACGAC
CTGGTAGAAACCTGCATTCGGTTAAACACCACGCACGTTGCCATGCAGCGTACGAAGAAGGCCAAGAACG
GCCGCCTGGTGACGGTATCCGAGGGTGAAGCCTTGATTAGCCGCTACAAGATCGTAAAGAGCGAAACCGG
GCGGCCGGAGTACATCGAGATCGAGCTAGCTGATTGGATGTACCGCGAGATCACAGAAGGCAAGAACCCG
GACGTGCTGACGGTTCACCCCGATTACTTTTTGATCGATCCCGGCATCGGCCGTTTTCTCTACCGCCTGG
CACGCCGCGCCGCAGGCAAGGCAGAAGCCAGATGGTTGTTCAAGACGATCTACGAACGCAGTGGCAGCGC
CGGAGAGTTCAAGAAGTTCTGTTTCACCGTGCGCAAGCTGATCGGGTCAAATGACCTGCCGGAGTACGAT
TTGAAGGAGGAGGCGGGGCAGGCTGGCCCGATCCTAGTCATGCGCTACCGCAACCTGATCGAGGGCGAAG
CATCCGCCGGTTCCTAATGTACGGAGCAGATGCTAGGGCAAATTGCCCTAGCAGGGGAAAAAGGTCGAAA
AGCACTCTTTCCTGTGAATAGCACGTACATTGGGAACCCAAAGCCGTACATTGGGAACCGGAACCCGTAC
ATTGGGAACCCAAAGCCGTACATTGGGAACCGGTCACACATGTAAGTGACTGATATAAAAGAGAAAAAAG
GCGATTTTTCCGCCTAAAACTCTTTAAAACTTATTAAAACTCTTAAAACCCGCCTGGCCTGTGCATAACT
GTCTGGCCAGCGCACAGCCGAAGAGCTGCAAAAAGCGCCTACCCTTCGGTCGCTGCGCTCCCTACGCCCC
GCCGCTTCGCGTCGGCCTATCGCGGCCGCTGGCCGCTCAAAAATGGCTGGCCTACGGCCAGGCAATCTAC
CAGGGCGCGGACAAGCCGCGCCGTCGCCACTCGACCGCCGGCGCCCACATCAAGGCACCCTGCCTCGCGC
GTTTCGGTGATGACGGTGAAAACCTCTGACACATGCAGCTCCCGGAGACGGTCACAGCTTGTCTGTAAGC
GGATGCCGGGAGCAGACAAGCCCGTCAGGGCGCGTCAGCGGGTGTTGGCGGGTGTCGGGGCGCAGCCATG
ACCCAGTCACGTAGCGATAGCGGAGTGTATACTGGCTTAACTATGCGGCATCAGAGCAGATTGTACTGAG
AGTGCACCATATGCGGTGTGAAATACCGCACAGATGCGTAAGGAGAAAATACCGCATCAGGCGCTCTTCC
GCTTCCTCGCTCACTGACTCGCTGCGCTCGGTCGTTCGGCTGCGGCGAGCGGTATCAGCTCACTCAAAGG
CGGTAATACGGTTATCCACAGAATCAGGGGATAACGCAGGAAAGAACATGTGAGCAAAAGGCCAGCAAAA
GGCCAGGAACCGTAAAAAGGCCGCGTTGCTGGCGTTTTTCCATAGGCTCCGCCCCCCTGACGAGCATCAC
AAAAATCGACGCTCAAGTCAGAGGTGGCGAAACCCGACAGGACTATAAAGATACCAGGCGTTTCCCCCTG
GAAGCTCCCTCGTGCGCTCTCCTGTTCCGACCCTGCCGCTTACCGGATACCTGTCCGCCTTTCTCCCTTC
GGGAAGCGTGGCGCTTTCTCATAGCTCACGCTGTAGGTATCTCAGTTCGGTGTAGGTCGTTCGCTCCAAG
CTGGGCTGTGTGCACGAACCCCCCGTTCAGCCCGACCGCTGCGCCTTATCCGGTAACTATCGTCTTGAGT
CCAACCCGGTAAGACACGACTTATCGCCACTGGCAGCAGCCACTGGTAACAGGATTAGCAGAGCGAGGTA
TGTAGGCGGTGCTACAGAGTTCTTGAAGTGGTGGCCTAACTACGGCTACACTAGAAGGACAGTATTTGGT
ATCTGCGCTCTGCTGAAGCCAGTTACCTTCGGAAAAAGAGTTGGTAGCTCTTGATCCGGCAAACAAACCA
CCGCTGGTAGCGGTGGTTTTTTTGTTTGCAAGCAGCAGATTACGCGCAGAAAAAAAGGATCTCAAGAAGA
TCCTTTGATCTTTTCTACGGGGTCTGACGCTCAGTGGAACGAAAACTCACGTTAAGGGATTTTGGTCATG
CATTCTAGGTACTAAAACAATTCATCCAGTAAAATATAATATTTTATTTTCTCCCAATCAGGCTTGATCC
CCAGTAAGTCAAAAAATAGCTCGACATACTGTTCTTCCCCGATATCCTCCCTGATCGACCGGACGCAGAA
GGCAATGTCATACCACTTGTCCGCCCTGCCGCTTCTCCCAAGATCAATAAAGCCACTTACTTTGCCATCT
TTCACAAAGATGTTGCTGTCTCCCAGGTCGCCGTGGGAAAAGACAAGTTCCTCTTCGGGCTTTTCCGTCT
TTAAAAAATCATACAGCTCGCGCGGATCTTTAAATGGAGTGTCTTCTTCCCAGTTTTCGCAATCCACATC
GGCCAGATCGTTATTCAGTAAGTAATCCAATTCGGCTAAGCGGCTGTCTAAGCTATTCGTATAGGGACAA
TCCGATATGTCGATGGAGTGAAAGAGCCTGATGCACTCCGCATACAGCTCGATAATCTTTTCAGGGCTTT
GTTCATCTTCATACTCTTCCGAGCAAAGGACGCCATCGGCCTCACTCATGAGCAGATTGCTCCAGCCATC
ATGCCGTTCAAAGTGCAGGACCTTTGGAACAGGCAGCTTTCCTTCCAGCCATAGCATCATGTCCTTTTCC
CGTTCCACATCATAGGTGGTCCCTTTATACCGGCTGTCCGTCATTTTTAAATATAGGTTTTCATTTTCTC
CCACCAGCTTATATACCTTAGCAGGAGACATTCCTTCCGTATCTTTTACGCAGCGGTATTTTTCGATCAG
TTTTTTCAATTCCGGTGATATTCTCATTTTAGCCATTTATTATTTCCTTCCTCTTTTCTACAGTATTTAA
AGATACCCCAAGAAGCTAATTATAACAAGACGAACTCCAATTCACTGTTCCTTGCATTCTAAAACCTTAA
ATACCAGAAAACAGCTTTTTCAAAGTTGTTTTCAAAGTTGGCGTATAACATAGTATCGACGGAGCCGATT
TTGAAACCGCGGTGATCACAGGCAGCAACGCTCTGTCATCGTTACAATCAACATGCTACCCTCCGCGAGA
TCATCCGTGTTTCAAACCCGGCAGCTTAGTTGCCGTTCTTCCGAATAGCATCGGTAACATGAGCAAAGTC
TGCCGCCTTACAACGGCTCTCCCGCTGACGCCGTCCCGGACTGATGGGCTGCCTGTATCGAGTGGTGATT
TTGTGCCGAGCTGCCGGTCGGGGAGCTGTTGGCTGGCTGGTGGCAGGATATATTGTGGTGTAAACAAATT
GACGCTTAGACAACTTAATAACACATTGCGGACGTTTTTAATGTACTGAATTAACGCCGAATTAATTCGG
GGGATCTGGATTTTAGTACTGGATTTTGGTTTTAGGAATTAGAAATTTTATTGATAGAAGTATTTTACAA
ATACAAATACATACTAAGGGTTTCTTATATGCTCAACACATGAGCGAAACCCTATAGGAACCCTAATTCC
CTTATCTGGGAACTACTCACACATTATTATGGAGAAACTCGAGCTTGTCGATCGACAGATCCCGGTCGGC
ATCTACTCTATTTCTTTGCCCTCGGACGAGTGCTGGGGCGTCGGTTTCCACTATCGGCGAGTACTTCTAC
ACAGCCATCGGTCCAGACGGCCGCGCTTCTGCGGGCGATTTGTGTACGCCCGACAGTCCCGGCTCCGGAT
CGGACGATTGCGTCGCATCGACCCTGCGCCCAAGCTGCATCATCGAAATTGCCGTCAACCAAGCTCTGAT
AGAGTTGGTCAAGACCAATGCGGAGCATATACGCCCGGAGTCGTGGCGATCCTGCAAGCTCCGGATGCCT
CCGCTCGAAGTAGCGCGTCTGCTGCTCCATACAAGCCAACCACGGCCTCCAGAAGAAGATGTTGGCGACC
TCGTATTGGGAATCCCCGAACATCGCCTCGCTCCAGTCAATGACCGCTGTTATGCGGCCATTGTCCGTCA
GGACATTGTTGGAGCCGAAATCCGCGTGCACGAGGTGCCGGACTTCGGGGCAGTCCTCGGCCCAAAGCAT
CAGCTCATCGAGAGCCTGCGCGACGGACGCACTGACGGTGTCGTCCATCACAGTTTGCCAGTGATACACA
TGGGGATCAGCAATCGCGCATATGAAATCACGCCATGTAGTGTATTGACCGATTCCTTGCGGTCCGAATG
GGCCGAACCCGCTCGTCTGGCTAAGATCGGCCGCAGCGATCGCATCCATAGCCTCCGCGACCGGTTGTAG
AACAGCGGGCAGTTCGGTTTCAGGCAGGTCTTGCAACGTGACACCCTGTGAACGGCGGGAGATGCAATAG
GTCAGGCTCTCGCTAAACTCCCCAATGTCAAGCACTTCCGGAATCGGGAGCGCGGCCGATGCAAAGTGCC
GATAAACATAACGATCTTTGTAGAAACCATCGGCGCAGCTATTTACCCGCAGGACATATCCACGCCCTCC
TACATCGAAGCTGAAAGCACGAGATTCTTCGCCCTCCGAGAGCTGCATCAGGTCGGAGACGCTGTCGAAC
TTTTCGATCAGAAACTTCTCGACAGACGTCGCGGTGAGTTCAGGCTTTTTCATATCTCATTGCCCCCCGG
ATCTGCGAAAGCTCGAGAGAGATAGATTTGTAGAGAGAGACTGGTGATTTCAGCGTGTCCTCTCCAAATG
AAATGAACTTCCTTATATAGAGGAAGGGTCTTGCGAAGGATAGTGGGATTGTGCGTCATCCCTTACGTCA
GTGGAGATATCACATCAATCCACTTGCTTTGAAGACGTGGTTGGAACGTCTTCTTTTTCCACGATGCTCC
TCGTGGGTGGGGGTCCATCTTTGGGACCACTGTCGGCAGAGGCATCTTGAACGATAGCCTTTCCTTTATC
GCAATGATGGCATTTGTAGGTGCCACCTTCCTTTTCTACTGTCCTTTTGATGAAGTGACAGATAGCTGGG
CAATGGAATCCGAGGAGGTTTCCCGATATTACCCTTTGTTGAAAAGTCTCAATAGCCCTTTGGTCTTCTG
AGACTGTATCTTTGATATTCTTGGAGTAGACGAGAGTGTCGTGCTCCACCATGTTCACATCAATCCACTT
GCTTTGAAGACGTGGTTGGAACGTCTTCTTTTTCCACGATGCTCCTCGTGGGTGGGGGTCCATCTTTGGG
ACCACTGTCGGCAGAGGCATCTTGAACGATAGCCTTTCCTTTATCGCAATGATGGCATTTGTAGGTGCCA
CCTTCCTTTTCTACTGTCCTTTTGATGAAGTGACAGATAGCTGGGCAATGGAATCCGAGGAGGTTTCCCG
ATATTACCCTTTGTTGAAAAGTCTCAATAGCCCTTTGGTCTTCTGAGACTGTATCTTTGATATTCTTGGA
GTAGACGAGAGTGTCGTGCTCCACCATGTTGGCAAGCTGCTCTAGCCAATACGCAAACCGCCTCTCCCCG
CGCGTTGGCCGATTCATTAATGCAGCTGGCACGACAGGTTTCCCGACTGGAAAGCGGGCAGTGAGCGCAA
CGCAATTAATGTGAGTTAGCTCACTCATTAGGCACCCCAGGCTTTACACTTTATGCTTCCGGCTCGTATG
TTGTGTGGAATTGTGAGCGGATAACAATTTCACACAGGAAACAGCTATGACATGATTACGCCAAGCTTAA
GGAATCTTTAAACATACGAACAGATCACTTAAAGTTCTTCTGAAGCAACTTAAAGTTATCAGGCATGCAT
GGATCTTGGAGGAATCAGATGTGCAGTCAGGGACCATAGCACAAGACAGGCGTCTTCTACTGGTGCTACC
AGCAAATGCTGGAAGCCGGGAACACTGGGTACGTTGGAAACCACGTGATGTGAAGAAGTAAGATAAACTG
TAGGAGAAAAGCATTTCGTAGTGGGCCATGAAGCCTTTCAGGACATGTATTGCAGTATGGGCCGGCCCAT
TACGCAATTGGACGACAACAAAGACTAGTATTAGTACCACCTCGGCTATCCACATAGATCAAAGCTGATT
TAAAAGAGTTGTGCAGATGATCCGTGGCAAGATTCAAGAATCCCGAAGTGAAGAATCTTGCCGTCCGTAC
ATGGACTTGCCCGAACTGTGGGGAAACCCATGACCGAGACGAGAACGCTGCGCTGAACATTCGGCGTGAA
GCGTTGGTGGCTGCGGGAATCTCAGACACCTTAAACGCTCATGGAGGCTATGTCAGACCTGCTTCGGCGG
GCAATGGTCTGCGAAGTGAGAATCACGCGACTTTAGTCGTGTGAGGTTCAAGGAGACCGAGGTCTCGGGC
CGGCATGGTCCCAGCCTCCTCGCTGGCGCCGGCTGGGCAACATGCTTCGGCATGGCGAATGGGACTTTTT
TTTTGCCTGCAGGTCCACAAATTCGGGTCAAGGCGGAAGCCAGCGCGCCACCCCACGTCAGCAAATACGG
AGGCGCGGGGTTGACGGCGTCACCCGGTCCTAACGGCGACCAACAAACCAGCCAGAAGAAATTACAGTAA
AAAAAAAGTAAATTGCACTTTGATCCACCTTTTATTACCTAAGTCTCAATTTGGATCACCCTTAAACCTA
TCTTTTCAATTTGGGCCGGGTTGTGGTTTGGACTACCATGAACAACTTTTCGTCATGTCTAACTTCCCTT
TCAGCAAACATATGAACCATATATAGAGGAGATCGGCCGTATACTAGAGCTGATGTGTTTAAGGTCGTTG
ATTGCACGAGAAAAAAAAATCCAAATCGCAACAATAGCAAATTTATCTGGTTCAAAGTGAAAAGATATGT
TTAAAGGTAGTCCAAAGTAAAACTTATAGATAATAAAATGTGGTCCAAAGCGTAATTCACTCAAAAAAAA
TCAACGAGACGTGTACCAAACGGAGACAAACGGCATCTTCTCGAAATTTCCCAACCGCTCGCTCGCCCGC
CTCGTCTTCCCGGAAACCGCGGTGGTTTCAGCGTGGCGGATTCTCCAAGCAGACGGAGACGTCACGGCAC
GGGACTCCTCCCACCACCCAACCGCCATAAATACCAGCCCCCTCATCTCCTCTCCTCGCATCAGCTCCAC
CCCCGAAAAATTTCTCCCCAATCTCGCGAGGCTCTCGTCGTCGAATCGAATCCTCTCGCGTCCTCAAGGT
ACGCTGCTTCTCCTCTCCTCGCTTCGTTTCGATTCGATTTCGGACGGGTGAGGTTGTTTTGTTGCTAGAT
CCGATTGGTGGTTAGGGTTGTCGATGTGATTATCGTGAGATGTTTAGGGGTTGTAGATCTGATGGTTGTG
ATTTGGGCACGGTTGGTTCGATAGGTGGAATCGTGGTTAGGTTTTGGGATTGGATGTTGGTTCTGATGAT
TGGGGGGAATTTTTACGGTTAGATGAATTGTTGGATGATTCGATTGGGGAAATCGGTGTAGATCTGTTGG
GGAATTGTGGAACTAGTCATGCCTGAGTGATTGGTGCGATTTGTAGCGTGTTCCATCTTGTAGGCCTTGT
TGCGAGCATGTTCAGATCTACTGTTCCGCTCTTGATTGAGTTATTGGTGCCATGGGTTGGTGCAAACACA
GGCTTTAATATGTTATATCTGTTTTGTGTTTGATGTAGATCTGTAGGGTAGTTCTTCTTAGACATGGTTC
AATTATGTAGCTTGTGCGTTTCGATTTGATTTCATATGTTCACAGATTAGATAATGATGAACTCTTTTAA
TTAATTGTCAATGGTAAATAGGAAGTCTTGTCGCTATATCTGTCATAATGATCTCATGTTACTATCTGCC
AGTAATTTATGCTAAGAACTATATTAGAATATCATGTTACAATCTGTAGTAATATCATGTTACAATCTGT
AGTTCATCTATATAATCTATTGTGGTAATTTCTTTTTACTATCTGTGTGAAGATTATTGCCACTAGTTCA
TTCTACTTATTTCTGAAGTTCAGGATACGTGTGCTGTTACTACCTATCTGAATACATGTGTGATGTGCCT
GTTACTATCTTTTTGAATACATGTATGTTCTGTTGGAATATGTTTGCTGTTTGATCCGTTGTTGTGTCCT
TAATCTTGTGCTAGTTCTTACCCTATCTGTTTGGTGATTATTTCTTGCAGATAGTTATCAACAAGTTTGT
ACAAAAAAGCAGGCTTCGAAGCCACCATGGCTCCTAAGAAGAAGCGGAAGGTTGGTATTCACGGGGTGCC
TGCGGCTATGATTAGGAACAAGGCCTTCGTCGTCAGATTGTACCCTAATGCAGCGCAGACTGAACTTATC
AACAGAACGTTAGGAAGCGCGCGTTTTGTTTACAACCACTTCCTGGCACGACGCATTGCCGCCTATAAGG
AGAGTGGAAAGGGACTTACTTATGGGCAGACGTCATCAGAATTAACCCTCCTCAAGCAGGCGGAGGAGAC
GTCCTGGCTGAGCGAAGTAGACAAGTTCGCCCTCCAAAATTCCCTGAAGAATCTCGAAACCGCGTACAAG
AACTTCTTCCGCACTGTTAAGCAATCTGGCAAGAAAGTGGGTTTTCCGCGGTTCAGGAAGAAGCGTACGG
GTGAGTCCTACAGAACCCAGTTTACTAACAATAACATTCAGATCGGAGAGGGTCGTCTAAAGCTACCCAA
GTTGGGTTGGGTCAAAACGAAAGGCCAACAAGATATTCAAGGGAAGATTCTCAATGTCACAGTACGGCGG
ATTCATGAAGGCCACTACGAGGCCAGCGTCCTTTGTGAGGTCGAGATCCCGTATCTCCCTGCGGCCCCCA
AATTTGCTGCCGGCGTGGATGTGGGCATCAAGGATTTTGCGATAGTTACCGATGGCGTCAGGTTCAAGCA
CGAGCAAAATCCAAAGTACTACCGCTCCACCCTTAAGCGCTTGAGAAAAGCTCAGCAGACTTTGTCCAGG
AGGAAAAAGGGCTCGGCGCGTTATGGAAAAGCCAAGACAAAGCTGGCAAGGATACACAAAAGGATCGTGA
ACAAACGGCAGGACTTCCTCCACAAGCTAACAACATCTTTGGTTAGAGAATATGAAATAATCGGGACTGA
GCACCTGAAACCAGACAACATGCGCAAAAATCGCCGCCTCGCGCTGTCGATCTCTGATGCAGGGTGGGGC
GAGTTCATTCGACAGCTGGAGTACAAAGCAGCTTGGTACGGCAGGCTGGTATCGAAGGTTTCTCCATACT
TTCCGAGTTCACAGTTGTGCCATGATTGCGGCTTCAAAAATCCGGAGGTGAAGAATCTTGCCGTGCGGAC
ATGGACATGTCCCAACTGCGGTGAAACACATGACAGAGACGAGAACGCTGCCCTGAACATAAGGCGGGAA
GCACTCGTGGCGGCCGGAATCAGTGACACCCTCAATGCTCATGGGGGCTATGTGAGGCCGGCTAGCGCTG
GGAATGGTCTTCGCTCAGAGAATCATGCTACCTTGGTTGTGAAGCGTCCTGCTGCCACCAAAAAGGCCGG
ACAGGCTAAGAAAAAGAAGTGAATATCTAGACCCAGCTTT
